>Addgene plasmid #215927 | AA016 | addgene full sequence | sequence record 431438 | Addgene NGS Result
TCGCGCGTTTCGGTGATGACGGTGAAAACCTCTGACACATGCAGCTCCCGGAGACGGTCACAGCTTGTCT
GTAAGCGGATGCCGGGAGCAGACAAGCCCGTCAGGGCGCGTCAGCGGGTGTTGGCGGGTGTCGGGGCTGG
CTTAACTATGCGGCATCAGAGCAGATTGTACTGAGAGTGCACCATATGCGGTGTGAAATACCGCACAGAT
GCGTAAGGAGAAAATACCGCATCAGGCGCCATTCGCCATTCAGGCTGCGCAACTGTTGGGAAGGGCGATC
GGTGCGGGCCTCTTCGCTATTACGCCAGCTGGCGAAAGGGGGATGTGCTGCAAGGCGATTAAGTTGGGTA
ACGCCAGGGTTTTCCCAGTCACGACGTTGTAAAACGACGGCCAGAGAATTCGAGCTCGGTACCTCGCGAA
TACATCTAGATGAAGACGTCAGAGAGGGCCTATTTCCCATGATTCCTTCATATTTGCATATACGATACAA
GGCTGTTAGAGAGATAATTAGAATTAATTTGACTGTAAACACAAAGATATTAGTACAAAATACGTGACGT
AGAAAGTAATAATTTCTTGGGTAGTTTGCAGTTTTAAAATTATGTTTTAAAATGGACTATCATATGCTTA
CCGTAACTTGAAAGTATTTCGATTTCTTGGCTTTATATATCTTGTGGAAAGGACGAAACACCGGTAATTT
CTACTCTTGTAGATGGAGACGCGTTTTTTCTCGTCTCTGAATTCGCTAGCAAGCTTGGCGTAACTAGATC
TTGAGACAAATGGCAGTATTCATCCACAAAGGTCTTGAAAGGAGTGGGAATTGGACACGCGTCTTCATCG
GATCCCGGGCCCGTCGACTGCAGAGGCCTGCATGCAAGCTTGGTGTAATCATGGTCATAGCTGTTTCCTG
TGTGAAATTGTTATCCGCTCACAATTCCACACAACATACGAGCCGGAAGCATAAAGTGTAAAGCCTGGGG
TGCCTAATGAGTGAGCTAACTCACATTAATTGCGTTGCGCTCACTGCCCGCTTTCCAGTCGGGAAACCTG
TCGTGCCAGCTGCATTAATGAATCGGCCAACGCGCGGGGAGAGGCGGTTTGCGTATTGGGCGCTCTTCCG
CTTCCTCGCTCACTGACTCGCTGCGCTCGGTCGTTCGGCTGCGGCGAGCGGTATCAGCTCACTCAAAGGC
GGTAATACGGTTATCCACAGAATCAGGGGATAACGCAGGAAAGAACATGTGAGCAAAAGGCCAGCAAAAG
GCCAGGAACCGTAAAAAGGCCGCGTTGCTGGCGTTTTTCCATAGGCTCCGCCCCCCTGACGAGCATCACA
AAAATCGACGCTCAAGTCAGAGGTGGCGAAACCCGACAGGACTATAAAGATACCAGGCGTTTCCCCCTGG
AAGCTCCCTCGTGCGCTCTCCTGTTCCGACCCTGCCGCTTACCGGATACCTGTCCGCCTTTCTCCCTTCG
GGAAGCGTGGCGCTTTCTCATAGCTCACGCTGTAGGTATCTCAGTTCGGTGTAGGTCGTTCGCTCCAAGC
TGGGCTGTGTGCACGAACCCCCCGTTCAGCCCGACCGCTGCGCCTTATCCGGTAACTATCGTCTTGAGTC
CAACCCGGTAAGACACGACTTATCGCCACTGGCAGCAGCCACTGGTAACAGGATTAGCAGAGCGAGGTAT
GTAGGCGGTGCTACAGAGTTCTTGAAGTGGTGGCCTAACTACGGCTACACTAGAAGAACAGTATTTGGTA
TCTGCGCTCTGCTGAAGCCAGTTACCTTCGGAAAAAGAGTTGGTAGCTCTTGATCCGGCAAACAAACCAC
CGCTGGTAGCGGTGGTTTTTTTGTTTGCAAGCAGCAGATTACGCGCAGAAAAAAAGGATCTCAAGAAGAT
CCTTTGATCTTTTCTACGGGGTCTGACGCTCAGTGGAACGAAAACTCACGTTAAGGGATTTTGGTCATGA
GATTATCAAAAAGGATCTTCACCTAGATCCTTTTAAATTAAAAATGAAGTTTTAAATCAAGCCCAATCTG
AATAATGTTACAACCAATTAACCAATTCTGATTAGAAAAACTCATCGAGCATCAAATGAAACTGCAATTT
ATTCATATCAGGATTATCAATACCATATTTTTGAAAAAGCCGTTTCTGTAATGAAGGAGAAAACTCACCG
AGGCAGTTCCATAGGATGGCAAGATCCTGGTATCGGTCTGCGATTCCGACTCGTCCAACATCAATACAAC
CTATTAATTTCCCCTCGTCAAAAATAAGGTTATCAAGTGAGAAATCACCATGAGTGACGACTGAATCCGG
TGAGAATGGCAAAAGTTTATGCATTTCTTTCCAGACTTGTTCAACAGGCCAGCCATTACGCTCGTCATCA
AAATCACTCGCATCAACCAAACCGTTATTCATTCGTGATTGCGCCTGAGCGAGACGAAATACGCGATCGC
TGTTAAAAGGACAATTACAAACAGGAATCGAATGCAACCGGCGCAGGAACACTGCCAGCGCATCAACAAT
ATTTTCACCTGAATCAGGATATTCTTCTAATACCTGGAATGCTGTTTTTCCGGGGATCGCAGTGGTGAGT
AACCATGCATCATCAGGAGTACGGATAAAATGCTTGATGGTCGGAAGAGGCATAAATTCCGTCAGCCAGT
TTAGTCTGACCATCTCATCTGTAACATCATTGGCAACGCTACCTTTGCCATGTTTCAGAAACAACTCTGG
CGCATCGGGCTTCCCATACAAGCGATAGATTGTCGCACCTGATTGCCCGACATTATCGCGAGCCCATTTA
TACCCATATAAATCAGCATCCATGTTGGAATTTAATCGCGGCCTCGACGTTTCCCGTTGAATATGGCTCA
TAACACCCCTTGTATTACTGTTTATGTAAGCAGACAGTTTTATTGTTCATGATGATATATTTTTATCTTG
TGCAATGTAACATCAGAGATTTTGAGACACGGGCCAGAGCTGCA
Features (pLannotate 1.2.2; 11 found; start..end, strand, type, name):
    137..236     +  misc_feature   bom (fragment): basis of mobility region from pBR322
    242..399     -  CDS            lacZα (fragment): LacZα fragment of β-galactosidase; lacZ fragment
    444..684     +  promoter       U6 promoter: RNA polymerase III promoter for human U6 snRNA
    800..816     +  CDS            small t antigen (fragment): SV40 (simian virus 40) small t antigen
    918..934     -  protein_bind   lac operator: The lac repressor binds to the lac operator to inhibit transcription in E. coli. This inhibition can be relieved by adding lactose or isopropyl-β-D-thiogalactopyranoside (IPTG). lac repressor encoded by lacI
    942..972     -  promoter       lac promoter: promoter for the E. coli lac operon
    987..1008    -  protein_bind   CAP binding site: CAP binding activates transcription in the presence of cAMP. E. coli catabolite activator protein
   1021..1113    -  CDS            lacI (fragment): lac repressor; lacI; The lac repressor binds to the lac operator to inhibit transcription in E. coli. This inhibition can be relieved by adding lactose or isopropyl-β-D-thiogalactopyranoside (IPTG).
   1296..1884    -  rep_origin     ori: high-copy-number ColE1/pMB1/pBR322/pUC origin of replication
   2062..2871    -  CDS            KanR: aminoglycoside phosphotransferase; aph(3')-Ia; confers resistance to kanamycin in bacteria or G418 (Geneticin®) in eukaryotes
   2978..35      +  CDS            rop (fragment) (across the origin): Rop protein, which maintains plasmids at low copy number; rop
