[The description below was written by a language model from this plasmid's Addgene catalogue record and pLannotate feature annotations shown in this document.]
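Description:
AA016 is a small (about 3 kb) bacterial plasmid that serves as a "fragment" module in the Fragmid modular vector assembly system for CRISPR tools, rather than as a finished expression vector. It is built on the pUC57-Kan cloning backbone and is propagated in E. coli through a high-copy ColE1/pUC-type origin of replication, with selection by a kanamycin resistance gene (aph(3')-Ia). The remaining annotated backbone elements are remnants typical of pUC-family vectors and play no role in the payload: partial lacZα, the lac promoter, operator and CAP binding site, and short fragments of lacI, rop and the bom region. A 17-nt match annotated as SV40 small t antigen is too short to be a functional element and is most likely an incidental hit within the insert region.

The payload is a guide RNA expression cassette. A human U6 promoter, which recruits RNA polymerase III for small RNA transcription, is followed, according to the catalogue entry, by a direct repeat (DR_v0) for enhanced Acidaminococcus sp. Cas12a (EnAs) and two BsmBI site modules (BsmBI_v2 and BsmBI_v3). Only the U6 promoter is picked up by the automated feature table; the direct repeat and BsmBI elements are named in the insert field but not annotated. BsmBI is a type IIS restriction enzyme, and paired sites of this kind are commonly used for Golden Gate insertion of spacer sequences, although the record does not spell out their exact role here. The stated purpose is guide expression, with this module intended to be combined with other Fragmid fragments to assemble complete Cas12a-based CRISPR vectors.
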