Addgene plasmid #215927: AA016
Purpose: Fragmid fragment: (guide cassette) guide expression
Depositing lab: John Doench. Depositing organization: Broad Institute. Publication: Modular vector assembly enables rapid assessment of emerging CRISPR technologies. McGee AV, Liu YV, Griffith AL, Szegletes ZM, Wen B, Kraus C, Miller NW, Steger RJ, Escude Velasco B, Bosch JA, Zirin JD, Viswanatha R, Sontheimer EJ, Goodale A, Greene MA, Green TM, Doench JG. Cell Genom. 2024 Mar 13;4(3):100519. doi: 10.1016/j.xgen.2024.100519. PubMed 38484704.
Backbone
  Vector backbone: pUC57-Kan
  Vector type: CRISPR ; Fragment
Growth in bacteria
  Bacterial resistance: Kanamycin, 50 μg/mL
  Growth temperature: 37°C
  Growth strain: DH5alpha
  Copy number: Unknown
Gene/Insert
  Gene/Insert name: U6_v1; DR_v0 [EnAs]; BsmBI_v2; BsmBI_v3
  Species: Enhanced Acidaminococcus sp.
  Cloning method: Unknown
Resource information
  A portion of this plasmid was derived from a plasmid made by: Genscript ID: U5664GC010-2
Terms and licenses: Academic/Nonprofit Terms; Industry Terms: Not Available to Industry
Depositor comments: Please visit https://www.biorxiv.org/content/10.1101/2023.10.25.564061v1 for bioRxiv preprint.
How to cite: AA016 was a gift from John Doench (Addgene plasmid # 215927 ; http://n2t.net/addgene:215927 ; RRID:Addgene_215927)
